Addgene plasmid #113096: pX330 spCas9-mSA
Purpose: pX330 vector carrying spCas9-mSA for gene editing in mammalian cell lines
Depositing lab: Janet Rossant. Depositing organization: Hospital for Sick Children. Publication: Efficient generation of targeted large insertions by microinjection into two-cell-stage mouse embryos. Gu B, Posfai E, Rossant J. Nat Biotechnol. 2018 Jun 11. pii: nbt.4166. doi: 10.1038/nbt.4166. PubMed 29889212.
Backbone
  Vector backbone: pX330
  Backbone manufacturer: Feng Zhang's Lab
  Vector type: Synthetic Biology
Growth in bacteria
  Bacterial resistance: Ampicillin, 100 μg/mL
  Growth temperature: 37°C
  Growth strain: DH5alpha
  Copy number: High Copy
Gene/Insert
  Gene/Insert name: CAS9-MSA
  Species: synthetic
  Insert size (bp): 4818
  Mutation: none
  Tag / fusion protein: MSA (monomeric streptavidin (C terminal on insert)
  Cloning method: Gibson Cloning
  Sequencing primers: 5′ ggatggttggttggtggggtatta; 3′ TAG AAG GCA CAG TCG AGG
Terms and licenses: Academic/Nonprofit Terms; Industry Terms: Not Available to Industry
How to cite: pX330 spCas9-mSA was a gift from Janet Rossant (Addgene plasmid # 113096 ; http://n2t.net/addgene:113096 ; RRID:Addgene_113096)
