[The description below was written by a language model from this plasmid's Addgene catalogue record and pLannotate feature annotations shown in this document.]
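Description:
pX330 spCas9-mSA is a mammalian expression plasmid built on the pX330 CRISPR backbone, in which Streptococcus pyogenes Cas9 is fused at its C terminus to monomeric streptavidin (mSA). It is propagated in E. coli as a high-copy plasmid through a ColE1/pUC-type origin with ampicillin selection (AmpR under its own bla promoter). The backbone also carries an f1 origin, a single annotated AAV2 ITR, and short bom and rop remnants.

The roughly 4.8 kb Cas9-mSA insert is driven by a hybrid promoter made up of the CMV enhancer, the chicken β-actin promoter and a hybrid CBA/MVM intron, and it is terminated by the bGH polyadenylation signal. The feature table annotates the Cas9 coding sequence as contiguous N- and C-terminal portions, followed by a bipartite nucleoplasmin nuclear localization signal. Between that signal and the mSA domain lie a segment matching the Igκ leader and a fragment of an HA tag; these were probably carried over from the mSA source construct, though the record does not comment on them. A separate human U6 Pol III promoter sits upstream of the S. pyogenes guide RNA scaffold, so a guide and the nuclease can be expressed from one plasmid. No specific spacer is recorded, and an extra partial scaffold fragment is also annotated.

The stated purpose is gene editing in mammalian cell lines. The mSA moiety binds biotin, so the fusion could in principle tether a biotinylated donor DNA to Cas9 at the cut site. This fits the associated work on targeted large insertions in mouse embryos, although the record does not spell out the mechanism.
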