Features (pLannotate 1.2.2; 21 found; start..end, strand, type, name):
    166..393     +  intron         hybrid intron: hybrid between chicken β-actin (CBA) and minute virus of mice (MMV) introns (Gray et al., 2011)
    525..2126    +  CDS            Cas9(N): N-terminal portion of Streptococcus pyogenes Cas9 (Zetsche et al., 2015)
   2127..4625    +  CDS            Cas9(C): C-terminal portion of Streptococcus pyogenes Cas9 (Zetsche et al., 2015)
   4626..4673    +  CDS            nucleoplasmin NLS: bipartite nuclear localization signal from nucleoplasmin
   4743..4805    +  sig_peptide    Igκ leader: leader sequence from mouse immunoglobulin κ light chain
   4805..4828    +  CDS            3xHA (fragment): three tandem HA epitope tags
   4857..5198    +  CDS            mSA: monomeric streptavidin/rhizavidin hybrid (Lim et al., 2013)
   5253..5364    +  polyA_signal   bGH poly(A) signal: bovine growth hormone polyadenylation signal
   5469..5609    +  repeat_region  AAV2 ITR: inverted terminal repeat of adeno-associated virus serotype 2 inverted
   5614..5665    -  misc_feature   bom (fragment): basis of mobility region from pBR322
   5684..6139    +  rep_origin     f1 ori (sequence partly withheld): f1 bacteriophage origin of replication; arrow indicates direction of (+) strand synthesis
   6140..6189    -  misc_feature   bom (fragment): basis of mobility region from pBR322
   6291..6326    -  CDS            rop (fragment): Rop protein, which maintains plasmids at low copy number; rop
   6421..6525    +  promoter       AmpR promoter: bla
   6526..7386    +  CDS            AmpR: β-lactamase; bla; confers resistance to ampicillin, carbenicillin, and related antibiotics
   7557..8145    +  rep_origin     ori: high-copy-number ColE1/pMB1/pBR322/pUC origin of replication
   8207..8447    +  promoter       U6 promoter: RNA polymerase III promoter for human U6 snRNA
   8474..8549    +  misc_RNA       gRNA scaffold: guide RNA scaffold for the Streptococcus pyogenes CRISPR/Cas9 system
   8556..8599    +  misc_RNA       gRNA scaffold (fragment): guide RNA scaffold for the Streptococcus pyogenes CRISPR/Cas9 system
   8646..8931    +  enhancer       CMV enhancer: human cytomegalovirus immediate early enhancer; contains an 18-bp deletion relative to the standard CMV enhancer
   8933..165     +  promoter       chicken β-actin promoter (across the origin): No description available
>Addgene plasmid #113096 | pX330 spCas9-mSA | addgene full sequence | sequence record 217790 | Addgene NGS Result
GGGGGGGGGNNNNCGCCAGGCGGGGCGGGGCGGGGCGAGGGGCGGGGCGGGGCGAGGCGGAGAGGTGCGG
CGGCAGCCAATCAGAGCGGCGCGCTCCGAAAGTTTCCTTTTATGGCGAGGCGGCGGCGGCGGCGGCCCTA
TAAAAAGCGAAGCGCGCGGCGGGCGGGAGTCGCTGCGCGCTGCCTTCGCCCCGTGCCCCGCTCCGCCGCC
GCCTCGCGCCGCCCGCCCCGGCTCTGACTGACCGCGTTACTCCCACAGGTGAGCGGGCGGGACGGCCCTT
CTCCTCCGGGCTGTAATTAGCTGAGCAAGAGGTAAGGGTTTAAGGGATGGTTGGTTGGTGGGGTATTAAT
GTTTAATTACCTGGAGCACCTGCCTGAAATCACTTTTTTTCAGGTTGGACCGGTATGGACTATAAGGACC
ACGACGGAGACTACAAGGATCATGATATTGATTACAAAGACGATGACGATAAGATGGCCCCAAAGAAGAA
GCGGAAGGTCGGTATCCACGGAGTCCCAGCAGCCGACAAGAAGTACAGCATCGGCCTGGACATCGGCACC
AACTCTGTGGGCTGGGCCGTGATCACCGACGAGTACAAGGTGCCCAGCAAGAAATTCAAGGTGCTGGGCA
ACACCGACCGGCACAGCATCAAGAAGAACCTGATCGGAGCCCTGCTGTTCGACAGCGGCGAAACAGCCGA
GGCCACCCGGCTGAAGAGAACCGCCAGAAGAAGATACACCAGACGGAAGAACCGGATCTGCTATCTGCAA
GAGATCTTCAGCAACGAGATGGCCAAGGTGGACGACAGCTTCTTCCACAGACTGGAAGAGTCCTTCCTGG
TGGAAGAGGATAAGAAGCACGAGCGGCACCCCATCTTCGGCAACATCGTGGACGAGGTGGCCTACCACGA
GAAGTACCCCACCATCTACCACCTGAGAAAGAAACTGGTGGACAGCACCGACAAGGCCGACCTGCGGCTG
ATCTATCTGGCCCTGGCCCACATGATCAAGTTCCGGGGCCACTTCCTGATCGAGGGCGACCTGAACCCCG
ACAACAGCGACGTGGACAAGCTGTTCATCCAGCTGGTGCAGACCTACAACCAGCTGTTCGAGGAAAACCC
CATCAACGCCAGCGGCGTGGACGCCAAGGCCATCCTGTCTGCCAGACTGAGCAAGAGCAGACGGCTGGAA
AATCTGATCGCCCAGCTGCCCGGCGAGAAGAAGAATGGCCTGTTCGGAAACCTGATTGCCCTGAGCCTGG
GCCTGACCCCCAACTTCAAGAGCAACTTCGACCTGGCCGAGGATGCCAAACTGCAGCTGAGCAAGGACAC
CTACGACGACGACCTGGACAACCTGCTGGCCCAGATCGGCGACCAGTACGCCGACCTGTTTCTGGCCGCC
AAGAACCTGTCCGACGCCATCCTGCTGAGCGACATCCTGAGAGTGAACACCGAGATCACCAAGGCCCCCC
TGAGCGCCTCTATGATCAAGAGATACGACGAGCACCACCAGGACCTGACCCTGCTGAAAGCTCTCGTGCG
GCAGCAGCTGCCTGAGAAGTACAAAGAGATTTTCTTCGACCAGAGCAAGAACGGCTACGCCGGCTACATT
GACGGCGGAGCCAGCCAGGAAGAGTTCTACAAGTTCATCAAGCCCATCCTGGAAAAGATGGACGGCACCG
AGGAACTGCTCGTGAAGCTGAACAGAGAGGACCTGCTGCGGAAGCAGCGGACCTTCGACAACGGCAGCAT
CCCCCACCAGATCCACCTGGGAGAGCTGCACGCCATTCTGCGGCGGCAGGAAGATTTTTACCCATTCCTG
AAGGACAACCGGGAAAAGATCGAGAAGATCCTGACCTTCCGCATCCCCTACTACGTGGGCCCTCTGGCCA
GGGGAAACAGCAGATTCGCCTGGATGACCAGAAAGAGCGAGGAAACCATCACCCCCTGGAACTTCGAGGA
AGTGGTGGACAAGGGCGCTTCCGCCCAGAGCTTCATCGAGCGGATGACCAACTTCGATAAGAACCTGCCC
AACGAGAAGGTGCTGCCCAAGCACAGCCTGCTGTACGAGTACTTCACCGTGTATAACGAGCTGACCAAAG
TGAAATACGTGACCGAGGGAATGAGAAAGCCCGCCTTCCTGAGCGGCGAGCAGAAAAAGGCCATCGTGGA
CCTGCTGTTCAAGACCAACCGGAAAGTGACCGTGAAGCAGCTGAAAGAGGACTACTTCAAGAAAATCGAG
TGCTTCGACTCCGTGGAAATCTCCGGCGTGGAAGATCGGTTCAACGCCTCCCTGGGCACATACCACGATC
TGCTGAAAATTATCAAGGACAAGGACTTCCTGGACAATGAGGAAAACGAGGACATTCTGGAAGATATCGT
GCTGACCCTGACACTGTTTGAGGACAGAGAGATGATCGAGGAACGGCTGAAAACCTATGCCCACCTGTTC
GACGACAAAGTGATGAAGCAGCTGAAGCGGCGGAGATACACCGGCTGGGGCAGGCTGAGCCGGAAGCTGA
TCAACGGCATCCGGGACAAGCAGTCCGGCAAGACAATCCTGGATTTCCTGAAGTCCGACGGCTTCGCCAA
CAGAAACTTCATGCAGCTGATCCACGACGACAGCCTGACCTTTAAAGAGGACATCCAGAAAGCCCAGGTG
TCCGGCCAGGGCGATAGCCTGCACGAGCACATTGCCAATCTGGCCGGCAGCCCCGCCATTAAGAAGGGCA
TCCTGCAGACAGTGAAGGTGGTGGACGAGCTCGTGAAAGTGATGGGCCGGCACAAGCCCGAGAACATCGT
GATCGAAATGGCCAGAGAGAACCAGACCACCCAGAAGGGACAGAAGAACAGCCGCGAGAGAATGAAGCGG
ATCGAAGAGGGCATCAAAGAGCTGGGCAGCCAGATCCTGAAAGAACACCCCGTGGAAAACACCCAGCTGC
AGAACGAGAAGCTGTACCTGTACTACCTGCAGAATGGGCGGGATATGTACGTGGACCAGGAACTGGACAT
CAACCGGCTGTCCGACTACGATGTGGACCATATCGTGCCTCAGAGCTTTCTGAAGGACGACTCCATCGAC
AACAAGGTGCTGACCAGAAGCGACAAGAACCGGGGCAAGAGCGACAACGTGCCCTCCGAAGAGGTCGTGA
AGAAGATGAAGAACTACTGGCGGCAGCTGCTGAACGCCAAGCTGATTACCCAGAGAAAGTTCGACAATCT
GACCAAGGCCGAGAGAGGCGGCCTGAGCGAACTGGATAAGGCCGGCTTCATCAAGAGACAGCTGGTGGAA
ACCCGGCAGATCACAAAGCACGTGGCACAGATCCTGGACTCCCGGATGAACACTAAGTACGACGAGAATG
ACAAGCTGATCCGGGAAGTGAAAGTGATCACCCTGAAGTCCAAGCTGGTGTCCGATTTCCGGAAGGATTT
CCAGTTTTACAAAGTGCGCGAGATCAACAACTACCACCACGCCCACGACGCCTACCTGAACGCCGTCGTG
GGAACCGCCCTGATCAAAAAGTACCCTAAGCTGGAAAGCGAGTTCGTGTACGGCGACTACAAGGTGTACG
ACGTGCGGAAGATGATCGCCAAGAGCGAGCAGGAAATCGGCAAGGCTACCGCCAAGTACTTCTTCTACAG
CAACATCATGAACTTTTTCAAGACCGAGATTACCCTGGCCAACGGCGAGATCCGGAAGCGGCCTCTGATC
GAGACAAACGGCGAAACCGGGGAGATCGTGTGGGATAAGGGCCGGGATTTTGCCACCGTGCGGAAAGTGC
TGAGCATGCCCCAAGTGAATATCGTGAAAAAGACCGAGGTGCAGACAGGCGGCTTCAGCAAAGAGTCTAT
CCTGCCCAAGAGGAACAGCGATAAGCTGATCGCCAGAAAGAAGGACTGGGACCCTAAGAAGTACGGCGGC
TTCGACAGCCCCACCGTGGCCTATTCTGTGCTGGTGGTGGCCAAAGTGGAAAAGGGCAAGTCCAAGAAAC
TGAAGAGTGTGAAAGAGCTGCTGGGGATCACCATCATGGAAAGAAGCAGCTTCGAGAAGAATCCCATCGA
CTTTCTGGAAGCCAAGGGCTACAAAGAAGTGAAAAAGGACCTGATCATCAAGCTGCCTAAGTACTCCCTG
TTCGAGCTGGAAAACGGCCGGAAGAGAATGCTGGCCTCTGCCGGCGAACTGCAGAAGGGAAACGAACTGG
CCCTGCCCTCCAAATATGTGAACTTCCTGTACCTGGCCAGCCACTATGAGAAGCTGAAGGGCTCCCCCGA
GGATAATGAGCAGAAACAGCTGTTTGTGGAACAGCACAAGCACTACCTGGACGAGATCATCGAGCAGATC
AGCGAGTTCTCCAAGAGAGTGATCCTGGCCGACGCTAATCTGGACAAAGTGCTGTCCGCCTACAACAAGC
ACCGGGATAAGCCCATCAGAGAGCAGGCCGAGAATATCATCCACCTGTTTACCCTGACCAATCTGGGAGC
CCCTGCCGCCTTCAAGTACTTTGACACCACCATCGACCGGAAGAGGTACACCAGCACCAAAGAGGTGCTG
GACGCCACCCTGATCCACCAGAGCATCACCGGCCTGTACGAGACACGGATCGACCTGTCTCAGCTGGGAG
GCGACAAAAGGCCGGCGGCCACGAAAAAGGCCGGCCAGGCAAAAAAGAAAAAGTATGAATTCAAGGCCTC
TCGAAGCGGTTCAGAGACCCCAGGAACTAGCGAGAGCGCTACACCGGAATCGATGGAGACAGACACACTC
CTGCTATGGGTACTGCTGCTCTGGGTTCCAGGTTCCACTGGTGACTATCCATATGATGTTCCAGATTATG
CTGGGGCCCAGCCGGCCAGATCTATGGCGGAAGCGGGTATCACCGGCACGTGGTACAACCAGTCTGGTTC
TACCTTCACCGTTACCGCGGGTGCGGACGGTAACCTGACCGGTCAGTACGAAAACCGTGCGCAGGGCACT
GGTTGCCAGAACTCTCCGTACACCCTGACCGGTCGTTACAACGGTACCAAACTGGAATGGCGTGTTGAAT
GGAACAACTCTACCGAAAACTGCCACTCTCGTACCGAATGGCGTGGTCAGTACCAGGGTGGTGCGGAAGC
GCGTATCAACACCCAGTGGAACCTGACCTACGAAGGTGGTTCTGGTCCGGCGACCGAACAGGGTCAGGAC
ACCTTCACCAAAGTTAAACCGTCTGCGGCGTCTGGATCCTGAGAATTCCTAGAGCTCGCTGATCAGCCTC
GACTGTGCCTTCTAGTTGCCAGCCATCTGTTGTTTGCCCCTCCCCCGTGCCTTCCTTGACCCTGGAAGGT
GCCACTCCCACTGTCCTTTCCTAATAAAATGAGGAAATTGCATCGCATTGTCTGAGTAGGTGTCATTCTA
TTCTGGGGGGTGGGGTGGGGCAGGACAGCAAGGGGGAGGATTGGGAAGAGAATAGCAGGCATGCTGGGGA
GCGGCCGCAGGAACCCCTAGTGATGGAGTTGGCCACTCCCTCTCTGCGCGCTCGCTCGCTCACTGAGGCC
GGGCGACCAAAGGTCGCCCGACGCCCGGGCTTTGCCCGGGCGGCCTCAGTGAGCGAGCGAGCGCGCAGCT
GCCTGCAGGGGCGCCTGATGCGGTATTTTCTCCTTACGCATCTGTGCGGTATTTCACACCGCATA
[95 nt withheld, positions 5666-5760]
T
[46 nt withheld, positions 5762-5807]
C
[141 nt withheld, positions 5809-5949]
CCTTTGACGTTGGAGTCCACGTTCTTT
[37 nt withheld, positions 5977-6013]
ACTCTATCTCGGGCTATTCTTTTGATTTATAAGGGATTTTGCCGATTTCGGTCTATTGGTTAAAAAATGA
GCTGATTTAACAAAAATTTAACGCGAATTTTAACAAAATATTAACGTTTACAATTTTATGGTGCACTCTC
AGTACAATCTGCTCTGATGCCGCATAGTTAAGCCAGCCCCGACACCCGCCAACACCCGCTGACGCGCCCT
GACGGGCTTGTCTGCTCCCGGCATCCGCTTACAGACAAGCTGTGACCGTCTCCGGGAGCTGCATGTGTCA
GAGGTTTTCACCGTCATCACCGAAACGCGCGAGACGAAAGGGCCTCGTGATACGCCTATTTTTATAGGTT
AATGTCATGATAATAATGGTTTCTTAGACGTCAGGTGGCACTTTTCGGGGAAATGTGCGCGGAACCCCTA
TTTGTTTATTTTTCTAAATACATTCAAATATGTATCCGCTCATGAGACAATAACCCTGATAAATGCTTCA
ATAATATTGAAAAAGGAAGAGTATGAGTATTCAACATTTCCGTGTCGCCCTTATTCCCTTTTTTGCGGCA
TTTTGCCTTCCTGTTTTTGCTCACCCAGAAACGCTGGTGAAAGTAAAAGATGCTGAAGATCAGTTGGGTG
CACGAGTGGGTTACATCGAACTGGATCTCAACAGCGGTAAGATCCTTGAGAGTTTTCGCCCCGAAGAACG
TTTTCCAATGATGAGCACTTTTAAAGTTCTGCTATGTGGCGCGGTATTATCCCGTATTGACGCCGGGCAA
GAGCAACTCGGTCGCCGCATACACTATTCTCAGAATGACTTGGTTGAGTACTCACCAGTCACAGAAAAGC
ATCTTACGGATGGCATGACAGTAAGAGAATTATGCAGTGCTGCCATAACCATGAGTGATAACACTGCGGC
CAACTTACTTCTGACAACGATCGGAGGACCGAAGGAGCTAACCGCTTTTTTGCACAACATGGGGGATCAT
GTAACTCGCCTTGATCGTTGGGAACCGGAGCTGAATGAAGCCATACCAAACGACGAGCGTGACACCACGA
TGCCTGTAGCAATGGCAACAACGTTGCGCAAACTATTAACTGGCGAACTACTTACTCTAGCTTCCCGGCA
ACAATTAATAGACTGGATGGAGGCGGATAAAGTTGCAGGACCACTTCTGCGCTCGGCCCTTCCGGCTGGC
TGGTTTATTGCTGATAAATCTGGAGCCGGTGAGCGTGGAAGCCGCGGTATCATTGCAGCACTGGGGCCAG
ATGGTAAGCCCTCCCGTATCGTAGTTATCTACACGACGGGGAGTCAGGCAACTATGGATGAACGAAATAG
ACAGATCGCTGAGATAGGTGCCTCACTGATTAAGCATTGGTAACTGTCAGACCAAGTTTACTCATATATA
CTTTAGATTGATTTAAAACTTCATTTTTAATTTAAAAGGATCTAGGTGAAGATCCTTTTTGATAATCTCA
TGACCAAAATCCCTTAACGTGAGTTTTCGTTCCACTGAGCGTCAGACCCCGTAGAAAAGATCAAAGGATC
TTCTTGAGATCCTTTTTTTCTGCGCGTAATCTGCTGCTTGCAAACAAAAAAACCACCGCTACCAGCGGTG
GTTTGTTTGCCGGATCAAGAGCTACCAACTCTTTTTCCGAAGGTAACTGGCTTCAGCAGAGCGCAGATAC
CAAATACTGTTCTTCTAGTGTAGCCGTAGTTAGGCCACCACTTCAAGAACTCTGTAGCACCGCCTACATA
CCTCGCTCTGCTAATCCTGTTACCAGTGGCTGCTGCCAGTGGCGATAAGTCGTGTCTTACCGGGTTGGAC
TCAAGACGATAGTTACCGGATAAGGCGCAGCGGTCGGGCTGAACGGGGGGTTCGTGCACACAGCCCAGCT
TGGAGCGAACGACCTACACCGAACTGAGATACCTACAGCGTGAGCTATGAGAAAGCGCCACGCTTCCCGA
AGGGAGAAAGGCGGACAGGTATCCGGTAAGCGGCAGGGTCGGAACAGGAGAGCGCACGAGGGAGCTTCCA
GGGGGAAACGCCTGGTATCTTTATAGTCCTGTCGGGTTTCGCCACCTCTGACTTGAGCGTCGATTTTTGT
GATGCTCGTCAGGGGGGCGGAGCCTATGGAAAAACGCCAGCAACGCGGCCTTTTTACGGTTCCTGGCCTT
TTGCTGGCCTTTTGCTCACATGTGAGGGCCTATTTCCCATGATTCCTTCATATTTGCATATACGATACAA
GGCTGTTAGAGAGATAATTGGAATTAATTTGACTGTAAACACAAAGATATTAGTACAAAATACGTGACGT
AGAAAGTAATAATTTCTTGGGTAGTTTGCAGTTTTAAAATTATGTTTTAAAATGGACTATCATATGCTTA
CCGTAACTTGAAAGTATTTCGATTTCTTGGCTTTATATATCTTGTGGAAAGGACGAAACACCGGGTCTTC
GAGAAGACCTGTTTTAGAGCTAGAAATAGCAAGTTAAAATAAGGCTAGTCCGTTATCAACTTGAAAAAGT
GGCACCGAGTCGGTGCTTTTTTGTTTTAGAGCTAGAAATAGCAAGTTAAAATAAGGCTAGTCCGTTTTTA
GCGCGTGCGCCAATTCTGCAGACAAATGGCTCTAGAGGTACCCGTTACATAACTTACGGTAAATGGCCCG
CCTGGCTGACCGCCCAACGACCCCCGCCCATTGACGTCAATAGTAACGCCAATAGGGACTTTCCATTGAC
GTCAATGGGTGGAGTATTTACGGTAAACTGCCCACTTGGCAGTACATCAAGTGTATCATATGCCAAGTAC
GCCCCCTATTGACGTCAATGACGGTAAATGGCCCGCCTGGCATTGTGCCCAGTACATGACCTTATGGGAC
TTTCCTACTTGGCAGTACATCTACGTATTAGTCATCGCTATTACCATGGTCGAGGTGAGCCCCACGTTCT
GCTTCACTCTCCCCATCTCCCCCCCCTCCCCACCCCCAATTTTGTATTTATTTATTTTTTAATTATTTTG
TGCAGCGATGGGGGCGGG
