>Addgene plasmid #113096 | pX330 spCas9-mSA | depositor partial sequence | sequence record 213327 | pX330 spCas9-mSA sequence 9046 bps
GAGGGCCTATTTCCCATGATTCCTTCATATTTGCATATACGATACAAGGCTGTTAGAGAGATAATTGGAA
TTAATTTGACTGTAAACACAAAGATATTAGTACAAAATACGTGACGTAGAAAGTAATAATTTCTTGGGTA
GTTTGCAGTTTTAAAATTATGTTTTAAAATGGACTATCATATGCTTACCGTAACTTGAAAGTATTTCGAT
TTCTTGGCTTTATATATCTTGTGGAAAGGACGAAACACCGGGTCTTCGAGAAGACCTGTTTTAGAGCTAG
AAATAGCAAGTTAAAATAAGGCTAGTCCGTTATCAACTTGAAAAAGTGGCACCGAGTCGGTGCTTTTTTG
TTTTAGAGCTAGAAATAGCAAGTTAAAATAAGGCTAGTCCGTTTTTAGCGCGTGCGCCAATTCTGCAGAC
AAATGGCTCTAGAGGTACCCGTTACATAACTTACGGTAAATGGCCCGCCTGGCTGACCGCCCAACGACCC
CCGCCCATTGACGTCAATAGTAACGCCAATAGGGACTTTCCATTGACGTCAATGGGTGGAGTATTTACGG
TAAACTGCCCACTTGGCAGTACATCAAGTGTATCATATGCCAAGTACGCCCCCTATTGACGTCAATGACG
GTAAATGGCCCGCCTGGCATTGTGCCCAGTACATGACCTTATGGGACTTTCCTACTTGGCAGTACATCTA
CGTATTAGTCATCGCTATTACCATGGTCGAGGTGAGCCCCACGTTCTGCTTCACTCTCCCCATCTCCCCC
CCCTCCCCACCCCCAATTTTGTATTTATTTATTTTTTAATTATTTTGTGCAGCGATGGGGGCGGGGGGGG
GGGGGGGGCGCGCGCCAGGCGGGGCGGGGCGGGGCGAGGGGCGGGGCGGGGCGAGGCGGAGAGGTGCGGC
GGCAGCCAATCAGAGCGGCGCGCTCCGAAAGTTTCCTTTTATGGCGAGGCGGCGGCGGCGGCGGCCCTAT
AAAAAGCGAAGCGCGCGGCGGGCGGGAGTCGCTGCGACGCTGCCTTCGCCCCGTGCCCCGCTCCGCCGCC
GCCTCGCGCCGCCCGCCCCGGCTCTGACTGACCGCGTTACTCCCACAGGTGAGCGGGCGGGACGGCCCTT
CTCCTCCGGGCTGTAATTAGCTGAGCAAGAGGTAAGGGTTTAAGGGATGGTTGGTTGGTGGGGTATTAAT
GTTTAATTACCTGGAGCACCTGCCTGAAATCACTTTTTTTCAGGTTGGACCGGTATGGACTATAAGGACC
ACGACGGAGACTACAAGGATCATGATATTGATTACAAAGACGATGACGATAAGATGGCCCCAAAGAAGAA
GCGGAAGGTCGGTATCCACGGAGTCCCAGCAGCCGACAAGAAGTACAGCATCGGCCTGGACATCGGCACC
AACTCTGTGGGCTGGGCCGTGATCACCGACGAGTACAAGGTGCCCAGCAAGAAATTCAAGGTGCTGGGCA
ACACCGACCGGCACAGCATCAAGAAGAACCTGATCGGAGCCCTGCTGTTCGACAGCGGCGAAACAGCCGA
GGCCACCCGGCTGAAGAGAACCGCCAGAAGAAGATACACCAGACGGAAGAACCGGATCTGCTATCTGCAA
GAGATCTTCAGCAACGAGATGGCCAAGGTGGACGACAGCTTCTTCCACAGACTGGAAGAGTCCTTCCTGG
TGGAAGAGGATAAGAAGCACGAGCGGCACCCCATCTTCGGCAACATCGTGGACGAGGTGGCCTACCACGA
GAAGTACCCCACCATCTACCACCTGAGAAAGAAACTGGTGGACAGCACCGACAAGGCCGACCTGCGGCTG
ATCTATCTGGCCCTGGCCCACATGATCAAGTTCCGGGGCCACTTCCTGATCGAGGGCGACCTGAACCCCG
ACAACAGCGACGTGGACAAGCTGTTCATCCAGCTGGTGCAGACCTACAACCAGCTGTTCGAGGAAAACCC
CATCAACGCCAGCGGCGTGGACGCCAAGGCCATCCTGTCTGCCAGACTGAGCAAGAGCAGACGGCTGGAA
AATCTGATCGCCCAGCTGCCCGGCGAGAAGAAGAATGGCCTGTTCGGAAACCTGATTGCCCTGAGCCTGG
GCCTGACCCCCAACTTCAAGAGCAACTTCGACCTGGCCGAGGATGCCAAACTGCAGCTGAGCAAGGACAC
CTACGACGACGACCTGGACAACCTGCTGGCCCAGATCGGCGACCAGTACGCCGACCTGTTTCTGGCCGCC
AAGAACCTGTCCGACGCCATCCTGCTGAGCGACATCCTGAGAGTGAACACCGAGATCACCAAGGCCCCCC
TGAGCGCCTCTATGATCAAGAGATACGACGAGCACCACCAGGACCTGACCCTGCTGAAAGCTCTCGTGCG
GCAGCAGCTGCCTGAGAAGTACAAAGAGATTTTCTTCGACCAGAGCAAGAACGGCTACGCCGGCTACATT
GACGGCGGAGCCAGCCAGGAAGAGTTCTACAAGTTCATCAAGCCCATCCTGGAAAAGATGGACGGCACCG
AGGAACTGCTCGTGAAGCTGAACAGAGAGGACCTGCTGCGGAAGCAGCGGACCTTCGACAACGGCAGCAT
CCCCCACCAGATCCACCTGGGAGAGCTGCACGCCATTCTGCGGCGGCAGGAAGATTTTTACCCATTCCTG
AAGGACAACCGGGAAAAGATCGAGAAGATCCTGACCTTCCGCATCCCCTACTACGTGGGCCCTCTGGCCA
GGGGAAACAGCAGATTCGCCTGGATGACCAGAAAGAGCGAGGAAACCATCACCCCCTGGAACTTCGAGGA
AGTGGTGGACAAGGGCGCTTCCGCCCAGAGCTTCATCGAGCGGATGACCAACTTCGATAAGAACCTGCCC
AACGAGAAGGTGCTGCCCAAGCACAGCCTGCTGTACGAGTACTTCACCGTGTATAACGAGCTGACCAAAG
TGAAATACGTGACCGAGGGAATGAGAAAGCCCGCCTTCCTGAGCGGCGAGCAGAAAAAGGCCATCGTGGA
CCTGCTGTTCAAGACCAACCGGAAAGTGACCGTGAAGCAGCTGAAAGAGGACTACTTCAAGAAAATCGAG
TGCTTCGACTCCGTGGAAATCTCCGGCGTGGAAGATCGGTTCAACGCCTCCCTGGGCACATACCACGATC
TGCTGAAAATTATCAAGGACAAGGACTTCCTGGACAATGAGGAAAACGAGGACATTCTGGAAGATATCGT
GCTGACCCTGACACTGTTTGAGGACAGAGAGATGATCGAGGAACGGCTGAAAACCTATGCCCACCTGTTC
GACGACAAAGTGATGAAGCAGCTGAAGCGGCGGAGATACACCGGCTGGGGCAGGCTGAGCCGGAAGCTGA
TCAACGGCATCCGGGACAAGCAGTCCGGCAAGACAATCCTGGATTTCCTGAAGTCCGACGGCTTCGCCAA
CAGAAACTTCATGCAGCTGATCCACGACGACAGCCTGACCTTTAAAGAGGACATCCAGAAAGCCCAGGTG
TCCGGCCAGGGCGATAGCCTGCACGAGCACATTGCCAATCTGGCCGGCAGCCCCGCCATTAAGAAGGGCA
TCCTGCAGACAGTGAAGGTGGTGGACGAGCTCGTGAAAGTGATGGGCCGGCACAAGCCCGAGAACATCGT
GATCGAAATGGCCAGAGAGAACCAGACCACCCAGAAGGGACAGAAGAACAGCCGCGAGAGAATGAAGCGG
ATCGAAGAGGGCATCAAAGAGCTGGGCAGCCAGATCCTGAAAGAACACCCCGTGGAAAACACCCAGCTGC
AGAACGAGAAGCTGTACCTGTACTACCTGCAGAATGGGCGGGATATGTACGTGGACCAGGAACTGGACAT
CAACCGGCTGTCCGACTACGATGTGGACCATATCGTGCCTCAGAGCTTTCTGAAGGACGACTCCATCGAC
AACAAGGTGCTGACCAGAAGCGACAAGAACCGGGGCAAGAGCGACAACGTGCCCTCCGAAGAGGTCGTGA
AGAAGATGAAGAACTACTGGCGGCAGCTGCTGAACGCCAAGCTGATTACCCAGAGAAAGTTCGACAATCT
GACCAAGGCCGAGAGAGGCGGCCTGAGCGAACTGGATAAGGCCGGCTTCATCAAGAGACAGCTGGTGGAA
ACCCGGCAGATCACAAAGCACGTGGCACAGATCCTGGACTCCCGGATGAACACTAAGTACGACGAGAATG
ACAAGCTGATCCGGGAAGTGAAAGTGATCACCCTGAAGTCCAAGCTGGTGTCCGATTTCCGGAAGGATTT
CCAGTTTTACAAAGTGCGCGAGATCAACAACTACCACCACGCCCACGACGCCTACCTGAACGCCGTCGTG
GGAACCGCCCTGATCAAAAAGTACCCTAAGCTGGAAAGCGAGTTCGTGTACGGCGACTACAAGGTGTACG
ACGTGCGGAAGATGATCGCCAAGAGCGAGCAGGAAATCGGCAAGGCTACCGCCAAGTACTTCTTCTACAG
CAACATCATGAACTTTTTCAAGACCGAGATTACCCTGGCCAACGGCGAGATCCGGAAGCGGCCTCTGATC
GAGACAAACGGCGAAACCGGGGAGATCGTGTGGGATAAGGGCCGGGATTTTGCCACCGTGCGGAAAGTGC
TGAGCATGCCCCAAGTGAATATCGTGAAAAAGACCGAGGTGCAGACAGGCGGCTTCAGCAAAGAGTCTAT
CCTGCCCAAGAGGAACAGCGATAAGCTGATCGCCAGAAAGAAGGACTGGGACCCTAAGAAGTACGGCGGC
TTCGACAGCCCCACCGTGGCCTATTCTGTGCTGGTGGTGGCCAAAGTGGAAAAGGGCAAGTCCAAGAAAC
TGAAGAGTGTGAAAGAGCTGCTGGGGATCACCATCATGGAAAGAAGCAGCTTCGAGAAGAATCCCATCGA
CTTTCTGGAAGCCAAGGGCTACAAAGAAGTGAAAAAGGACCTGATCATCAAGCTGCCTAAGTACTCCCTG
TTCGAGCTGGAAAACGGCCGGAAGAGAATGCTGGCCTCTGCCGGCGAACTGCAGAAGGGAAACGAACTGG
CCCTGCCCTCCAAATATGTGAACTTCCTGTACCTGGCCAGCCACTATGAGAAGCTGAAGGGCTCCCCCGA
GGATAATGAGCAGAAACAGCTGTTTGTGGAACAGCACAAGCACTACCTGGACGAGATCATCGAGCAGATC
AGCGAGTTCTCCAAGAGAGTGATCCTGGCCGACGCTAATCTGGACAAAGTGCTGTCCGCCTACAACAAGC
ACCGGGATAAGCCCATCAGAGAGCAGGCCGAGAATATCATCCACCTGTTTACCCTGACCAATCTGGGAGC
CCCTGCCGCCTTCAAGTACTTTGACACCACCATCGACCGGAAGAGGTACACCAGCACCAAAGAGGTGCTG
GACGCCACCCTGATCCACCAGAGCATCACCGGCCTGTACGAGACACGGATCGACCTGTCTCAGCTGGGAG
GCGACAAAAGGCCGGCGGCCACGAAAAAGGCCGGCCAGGCAAAAAAGAAAAAGTATGAATTCAAGGCCTC
TCGAAGCGGTTCAGAGACCCCAGGAACTAGCGAGAGCGCTACACCGGAATCGATGGAGACAGACACACTC
CTGCTATGGGTACTGCTGCTCTGGGTTCCAGGTTCCACTGGTGACTATCCATATGATGTTCCAGATTATG
CTGGGGCCCAGCCGGCCAGATCTATGGCGGAAGCGGGTATCACCGGCACGTGGTACAACCAGTCTGGTTC
TACCTTCACCGTTACCGCGGGTGCGGACGGTAACCTGACCGGTCAGTACGAAAACCGTGCGCAGGGCACT
GGTTGCCAGAACTCTCCGTACACCCTGACCGGTCGTTACAACGGTACCAAACTGGAATGGCGTGTTGAAT
GGAACAACTCTACCGAAAACTGCCACTCTCGTACCGAATGGCGTGGTCAGTACCAGGGTGGTGCGGAAGC
GCGTATCAACACCCAGTGGAACCTGACCTACGAAGGTGGTTCTGGTCCGGCGACCGAACAGGGTCAGGAC
ACCTTCACCAAAGTTAAACCGTCTGCGGCGTCTGGATCCTGAGAATTCCTAGAGCTCGCTGATCAGCCTC
GACTGTGCCTTCTAGTTGCCAGCCATCTGTTGTTTGCCCCTCCCCCGTGCCTTCCTTGACCCTGGAAGGT
GCCACTCCCACTGTCCTTTCCTAATAAAATGAGGAAATTGCATCGCATTGTCTGAGTAGGTGTCATTCTA
TTCTGGGGGGTGGGGTGGGGCAGGACAGCAAGGGGGAGGATTGGGAAGAGAATAGCAGGCATGCTGGGGA
GCGGCCGCAGGAACCCCTAGTGATGGAGTTGGCCACTCCCTCTCTGCGCGCTCGCTCGCTCACTGAGGCC
GGGCGACCAAAGGTCGCCCGACGCCCGGGCTTTGCCCGGGCGGCCTCAGTGAGCGAGCGAGCGCGCAGCT
GCCTGCAGGGGCGCCTGATGCGGTATTTTCTCCTTACGCATCTGTGCGGTATTTCACACCGCATA
[142 nt withheld, positions 6506-6647]
C
[141 nt withheld, positions 6649-6789]
CCTTTGACGTTGGAGTCCACGTTCTTT
[37 nt withheld, positions 6817-6853]
ACCCTATCTCGGGCTATTCTTTTGATTTATAAGGGATTTTGCCGATTTCGGCCTATTGGTTAAAAAATGA
GCTGATTTAACAAAAATTTAACGCGAATTTTAACAAAATATTAACGTTTACAATTTTATGGTGCACTCTC
AGTACAATCTGCTCTGATGCCGCATAGTTAAGCCAGCCCCGACACCCGCCAACACCCGCTGACGCGCCCT
GACGGGCTTGTCTGCTCCCGGCATCCGCTTACAGACAAGCTGTGACCGTCTCCGGGAGCTGCATGTGTCA
GAGGTTTTCACCGTCATCACCGAAACGCGCGAGACGAAAGGGCCTCGTGATACGCCTATTTTTATAGGTT
AATGTCATGATAATAATGGTTTCTTAGACGTCAGGTGGCACTTTTCGGGGAAATGTGCGCGGAACCCCTA
TTTGTTTATTTTTCTAAATACATTCAAATATGTATCCGCTCATGAGACAATAACCCTGATAAATGCTTCA
ATAATATTGAAAAAGGAAGAGTATGAGTATTCAACATTTCCGTGTCGCCCTTATTCCCTTTTTTGCGGCA
TTTTGCCTTCCTGTTTTTGCTCACCCAGAAACGCTGGTGAAAGTAAAAGATGCTGAAGATCAGTTGGGTG
CACGAGTGGGTTACATCGAACTGGATCTCAACAGCGGTAAGATCCTTGAGAGTTTTCGCCCCGAAGAACG
TTTTCCAATGATGAGCACTTTTAAAGTTCTGCTATGTGGCGCGGTATTATCCCGTATTGACGCCGGGCAA
GAGCAACTCGGTCGCCGCATACACTATTCTCAGAATGACTTGGTTGAGTACTCACCAGTCACAGAAAAGC
ATCTTACGGATGGCATGACAGTAAGAGAATTATGCAGTGCTGCCATAACCATGAGTGATAACACTGCGGC
CAACTTACTTCTGACAACGATCGGAGGACCGAAGGAGCTAACCGCTTTTTTGCACAACATGGGGGATCAT
GTAACTCGCCTTGATCGTTGGGAACCGGAGCTGAATGAAGCCATACCAAACGACGAGCGTGACACCACGA
TGCCTGTAGCAATGGCAACAACGTTGCGCAAACTATTAACTGGCGAACTACTTACTCTAGCTTCCCGGCA
ACAATTAATAGACTGGATGGAGGCGGATAAAGTTGCAGGACCACTTCTGCGCTCGGCCCTTCCGGCTGGC
TGGTTTATTGCTGATAAATCTGGAGCCGGTGAGCGTGGAAGCCGCGGTATCATTGCAGCACTGGGGCCAG
ATGGTAAGCCCTCCCGTATCGTAGTTATCTACACGACGGGGAGTCAGGCAACTATGGATGAACGAAATAG
ACAGATCGCTGAGATAGGTGCCTCACTGATTAAGCATTGGTAACTGTCAGACCAAGTTTACTCATATATA
CTTTAGATTGATTTAAAACTTCATTTTTAATTTAAAAGGATCTAGGTGAAGATCCTTTTTGATAATCTCA
TGACCAAAATCCCTTAACGTGAGTTTTCGTTCCACTGAGCGTCAGACCCCGTAGAAAAGATCAAAGGATC
TTCTTGAGATCCTTTTTTTCTGCGCGTAATCTGCTGCTTGCAAACAAAAAAACCACCGCTACCAGCGGTG
GTTTGTTTGCCGGATCAAGAGCTACCAACTCTTTTTCCGAAGGTAACTGGCTTCAGCAGAGCGCAGATAC
CAAATACTGTCCTTCTAGTGTAGCCGTAGTTAGGCCACCACTTCAAGAACTCTGTAGCACCGCCTACATA
CCTCGCTCTGCTAATCCTGTTACCAGTGGCTGCTGCCAGTGGCGATAAGTCGTGTCTTACCGGGTTGGAC
TCAAGACGATAGTTACCGGATAAGGCGCAGCGGTCGGGCTGAACGGGGGGTTCGTGCACACAGCCCAGCT
TGGAGCGAACGACCTACACCGAACTGAGATACCTACAGCGTGAGCTATGAGAAAGCGCCACGCTTCCCGA
AGGGAGAAAGGCGGACAGGTATCCGGTAAGCGGCAGGGTCGGAACAGGAGAGCGCACGAGGGAGCTTCCA
GGGGGAAACGCCTGGTATCTTTATAGTCCTGTCGGGTTTCGCCACCTCTGACTTGAGCGTCGATTTTTGT
GATGCTCGTCAGGGGGGCGGAGCCTATGGAAAAACGCCAGCAACGCGGCCTTTTTACGGTTCCTGGCCTT
TTGCTGGCCTTTTGCTCACATGT
